>Addgene plasmid #128159 | pCAH01SpR | depositor full sequence | sequence record 245524 | pCAH01SpR sequence 7755 bps
CCGGATCAAGAGCTACCAACTCTTTTTCCGAAGGTAACTGGCTTCAGCAGAGCGCAGATACCAAATACTG
TCCTTCTAGTGTAGCCGTAGTTAGGCCACCACTTCAAGAACTCTGTAGCACCGCCTACATACCTCGCTCT
GCTAATCCTGTTACCAGTGGCTGCTGCCAGTGGCGATAAGTCGTGTCTTACCGGGTTGGACTCAAGACGA
TAGTTACCGGATAAGGCGCAGCGGTCGGGCTGAACGGGGGGTTCGTGCACACAGCCCAGCTTGGAGCGAA
CGACCTACACCGAACTGAGATACCTACAGCGTGAGCTATGAGAAAGCGCCACGCTTCCCGAAGGGAGAAA
GGCGGACAGGTATCCGGTAAGCGGCAGGGTCGGAACAGGAGAGCGCACGAGGGAGCTTCCAGGGGGAAAC
GCCTGGTATCTTTATAGTCCTGTCGGGTTTCGCCACCTCTGACTTGAGCGTCGATTTTTGTGATGCTCGT
CAGGGGGGCGGAGCCTATGGAAAAACGCCAGCAACGCGGCCTTTTTACGGTTCCTGGCCTTTTGCTGGCC
TTTTGCTCACATGTTCTTTCCTGCGTTATCCCCTGATTCTGTGGATAACCGTATTACCGCCTTTGAGTGA
GCTGGGCCTTTTTACGGTTCCTGGCCTTTTGCTGGCCTTTTGCTCACATGACCCGACACCATCGAATGGC
CAGATGATTAATTCCTAATTTTTGTTGACACTCTATCATTGATAGAGTTATTTTACCACTCCCTATCAGT
GATAGAGAAAAGTGAAATGAATAGTTCGACAAAAATCTAGATAACGAGGGCAAAAAATGAAAAAGACAGC
TATCGCGATTGCAGTGGCACTGGCTGGTTTCGCTACCGTAGCGCAGGCCTGAGACCAGAATTCGAGCTCG
GTACCCGGGGATCCCTCGAGGTCGACCTGCAGGCAGCGCTTGGCGTCACCCGCAGTTCGGTGGTTAATAA
GCTTGACCTGTGAAGTGAAAAATGGCGCACATTGTGCGACATTTTTTTTGTCTGCCGTTTACCGCTACTG
CGTCACGGATCTCC
[124 nt withheld, positions 1065-1188]
C
[91 nt withheld, positions 1190-1280]
A
[49 nt withheld, positions 1282-1330]
CCTTTGACGTTGGAGTCCACGTTCTTT
[37 nt withheld, positions 1358-1394]
ACCCTATCTCGGTCTATTCTTTTGATTTATAAGGGATTTTGCCGATTTCGGCCTATTGGTTAAAAAATGA
GCTGATTTAACAAAAATTTAACGCGAATTTTAACAAAATATTAACGCTTACAATTTCAGGTGGCACTTTT
CGGGGAAATGTGCGCGGAACCCCTATTTGTTTATTTTTCTAAATACATTCAAATATGTATCCGCTCATGA
GACAATAACCCTGATAAATGCTTCAATAATATTGAAAAAGGAAGAGTATGAGTATTCAACATTTCCGTGT
CGCCCTTATTCCCTTTTTTGCGGCATTTTGCCTTCCTGTTTTTGCTCACCCAGAAACGCTGGTGAAAGTA
AAAGATGCTGAAGATCAGTTGGGTGCACGAGTGGGTTACATCGAACTGGATCTCAACAGCGGTAAGATCC
TTGAGAGTTTTCGCCCCGAAGAACGTTTTCCAATGATGAGCACTTTTAAAGTTCTGCTATGTGGCGCGGT
ATTATCCCGTATTGACGCCGGGCAAGAGCAACTCGGTCGCCGCATACACTATTCTCAGAATGACTTGGTT
GAGTACTCACCAGTCACAGAAAAGCATCTTACGGATGGCATGACAGTAAGAGAATTATGCAGTGCTGCCA
TAACCATGAGTGATAACACTGCGGCCAACTTACTTCTGACAACGATCGGAGGACCGAAGGAGCTAACCGC
TTTTTTGCACAACATGGGGGATCATGTAACTCGCCTTGATCGTTGGGAACCGGAGCTGAATGAAGCCATA
CCAAACGACGAGCGTGACACCACGATGCCTGTAGCAATGGCAACAACGTTGCGCAAACTATTAACTGGCG
AACTACTTACTCTAGCTTCCCGGCAACAATTGATAGACTGGATGGAGGCGGATAAAGTTGCAGGACCACT
TCTGCGCTCGGCCCTTCCGGCTGGCTGGTTTATTGCTGATAAATCTGGAGCCGGTGAGCGTGGCTCTCGC
GGTATCATTGCAGCACTGGGGCCAGATGGTAAGCCCTCCCGTATCGTAGTTATCTACACGACGGGGAGTC
AGGCAACTATGGATGAACGAAATAGACAGATCGCTGAGATAGGTGCCTCACTGATTAAGCATTGGTAGGA
ATTAATGATGTCTCGTTTAGATAAAAGTAAAGTGATTAACAGCGCATTAGAGCTGCTTAATGAGGTCGGA
ATCGAAGGTTTAACAACCCGTAAACTCGCCCAGAAGCTAGGTGTAGAGCAGCCTACATTGTATTGGCATG
TAAAAAATAAGCGGGCTTTGCTCGACGCCTTAGCCATTGAGATGTTAGATAGGCACCATACTCACTTTTG
CCCTTTAGAAGGGGAAAGCTGGCAAGATTTTTTACGTAATAACGCTAAAAGTTTTAGATGTGCTTTACTA
AGTCATCGCGATGGAGCAAAAGTACATTTAGGTACACGGCCTACAGAAAAACAGTATGAAACTCTCGAAA
ATCAATTAGCCTTTTTATGCCAACAAGGTTTTTCACTAGAGAATGCATTATATGCACTCAGCGCAGTGGG
GCATTTTACTTTAGGTTGCGTATTGGAAGATCAAGAGCATCAAGTCGCTAAAGAAGAAAGGGAAACACCT
ACTACTGATAGTATGCCGCCATTATTACGACAAGCTATCGAATTATTTGATCACCAAGGTGCAGAGCCAG
CCTTCTTATTCGGCCTTGAATTGATCATATGCGGATTAGAAAAACAACTTAAATGTGAAAGTGGGTCTTA
AAAGCAGCATAACCTTTTTCCGTGATGGTAACTTCACTAGTTTAAAAGGATCTAGGTGAAGATCCTTTTT
GATAATCTCATGACCAAAATCCCTTAACGTGAGTTTTCGTTCCACTGAGCGTCAGACCCCGTAGAAAATT
GTCGGGAAGATGCGTGATCTGATCCTTCAACTCAGCAAAAGTTCGATTTATTCAACAAAGCCGCCGTCCC
GTCAAGTCAGCGTAATGCTCTGCCAGTGTTACAACCAATTAACCAATTCTGATTTATTTGCCGACTACCT
TGGTGATCTCGCCTTTCACGTAGTGGACAAATTCTTCCAACTGATCTGCGCGCGAGGCCAAGCGATCTTC
TTCTTGTCCAAGATAAGCCTGTCTAGCTTCAAGTATGACGGGCTGATACTGGGCCGGCAGGCGCTCCATT
GCCCAGTCGGCAGCGACATCCTTCGGCGCGATTTTGCCGGTTACTGCGCTGTACCAAATGCGGGACAACG
TAAGCACTACATTTCGCTCATCGCCAGCCCAGTCGGGCGGCGAGTTCCATAGCGTTAAGGTTTCATTTAG
CGCCTCAAATAGATCCTGTTCAGGAACCGGATCAAAGAGTTCCTCCGCCGCTGGACCTACCAAGGCAACG
CTATGTTCTCTTGCTTTTGTCAGCAAGATAGCCAGATCAATGTCGATCGTGGCTGGCTCGAAGATACCTG
CAAGAATGTCATTGCGCTGCCATTCTCCAAATTGCAGTTCGCGCTTAGCTGGATAACGCCACGGAATGAT
GTCGTCGTGCACAACAATGGTGACTTCTACAGCGCGGAGAATCTCGCTCTCTCCAGGGGAAGCCGAAGTT
TCCAAAAGGTCGTTGATCAAAGCTCGCCGCGTTGTTTCATCAAGCCTTACGGTCACCGTAACCAGCAAAT
CAATATCACTGTGTGGCTTCAGGCCGCCATCCACTGCGGAGCCGTACAAATGTACGGCCAGCAACGTCGG
TTCGAGATGGCGCTCGATGACGCCAACTACCTCTGATAGTTGAGTCGATACTTCGGCGATCACCGCTTCC
CTCATGATGTTTAACTTTGTTTTAGGGCGACTGCCCTGCTGCGTAACATCGTTGCTGCTCCATAACATCA
AACATCGACCCACGGCGTAACGCGCTTGCTGCTTGGATGCCCGAGGCATAGACTGTACCCCAAAAAAACA
GTCATAACAAGCCATTAACACCCCTTGTATTACTGTTTATGTAAGCAGACAGTTTTATTGTTCATGATGA
TATATTTTTATCTTGTGCAATGTAACATCAGAGATTTTGAGACACAACGTGGCTTTCGACTTCCGGCAAG
CTATACGCGCCCTAGAATTGTCAATTTTAATCCTCTGTTTATCGGCAGTTCGTAGAGCGCGCCGTGCGTC
CCGAGCGATACTGAGCGAAGCAAGTGCGTCGAGCAGTGCCCGCTTGTTCCTGAAATGCCAGTAAAGCGCT
GGCTGCTGAACCCCCAGCCGGAACTGACCCCACAAGGCCCTAGCGTTTGCAATGCACCAGGTCATCATTG
ACCCAGGCGTGTTCCACCAGGCCGCTGCCTCGCAACTCTTCGCAGGCTTCGCCGACCTGCTCGCGCCACT
TCTTCACGCGGGTGGAATCCGATCCGCACATGAGGCGGAAGGTTTCCAGCTTGAGCGGGTACGGCTCCCG
GTGCGAGCTGAAATAGTCGAACATCCGTCGGGCCGTCGGCGACAGCTTGCGGTACTTCTCCCATATGAAT
TTCGTGTAGTGGTCGCCAGCAAACAGCACGACGATTTCCTCGTCGATCAGGACCTGGCAACGGGACGTTT
TCTTGCCACGGTCCAGGACGCGGAAGCGGTGCAGCAGCGACACCGATTCCAGGTGCCCAACGCGGTCGGA
CGTGAAGCCCATCGCCGTCGCCTGTAGGCGCGACAGGCATTCCTCGGCCTTCGTGTAATACCGGCCATTG
ATCGACCAGCCCAGGTCCTGGCAAAGCTCGTAGAACGTGAAGGTGATCGGCTCGCCGATAGGGGTGCGCT
TCGCGTACTCCAACACCTGCTGCCACACCAGTTCGTCATCGTCGGCCCGCAGCTCGACGCCGGTGTAGGT
GATCTTCACGTCCTTGTTGACGTGGAAAATGACCTTGTTTTGCAGCGCCTCGCGCGGGATTTTCTTGTTG
CGCGTGGTGAACAGGGCAGAGCGGGCCGTGTCGTTTGGCATCGCTCGCATCGTGTCCGGCCACGGCGCAA
TATCGAACAAGGAAAGCTGCATTTCCTTGATCTGCTGCTTCGTGTGTTTCAGCAACGCGGCCTGCTTGGC
CTCGCTGACCTGTTTTGCCAGGTCCTCGCCGGCGGTTTTTCGCTTCTTGGTCGTCATAGTTCCTCGCGTG
TCGATGGTCATCGACTTCGCCAAACCTGCCGCCTCCTGTTCGAGACGACGCGAACGCTCCACGGCGGCCG
ATGGCGCGGGCAGGGCAGGGGGAGCCAGTTGCACGCTGTCGCGCTCGATCTTGGCCGTAGCTTGCTGGAC
CATCGAGCCGACGGACTGGAAGGTTTCGCGGGGCGCACGCATGACGGTGCGGCTTGCGATGGTTTCGGCA
TCCTCGGCGGAAAACCCCGCGTCGATCAGTTCTTGCCTGTATGCCTTCCGGTCAAACGTCCGATTCATTC
ACCCTCCTTGCGGGATTGCCCCGACTCACGCCGGGGCAATGTGCCCTTATTCCTGATTTGACCCGCCTGG
TGCCTTGGTGTCCAGATAATCCACCTTATCGGCAATGAAGTCGGTCCCGTAGACCGTCTGGCCGTCCTTC
TCGTACTTGGTATTCCGAATCTTGCCCTGCACGAATACCAGCTCCGCGAAGTCGCTCTTCTTGATGGAGC
GCATGGGGACGTGCTTGGCAATCACGCGCACCCCCCGGCCGTTTTAGCGGCTAAAAAAGTCATGGCTCTG
CCCTCGGGCGGACCACGCCCATCATGACCTTGCCAAGCTCGTCCTGCTTCTCTTCGATCTTCGCCAGCAG
GGCGAGGATCGTGGCATCACCGAACCGCGCCGTGCGCGGGTCGTCGGTGAGCCAGAGTTTCAGCAGGCCG
CCCAGGCGGCCCAGGTCGCCATTGATGCGGGCCAGCTCGCGGACGTGCTCATAGTCCACGACGCCCGTGA
TTTTGTAGCCCTGGCCGACGGCCAGCAGGTAGGCCTACAGGCTCATGCCGGCCGCCGCCGCCTTTTCCTC
AATCGCTCTTCGTTCGTCTGGAAGGCAGTACACCTTGATAGGTGGGCTGCCCTTCCTGGTTGGCTTGGTT
TCATCAGCCATCCGCTTGCCCTCATCTGTTACGCCGGCGGTAGCCGGCCAGCCTCGCAGAGCAGGATTCC
CGTTGAGCACCGCCAGGTGCGAATAAGGGACAGTGAAGAAGGAACACCCGCTCGCGGGTGGGCCTACTTC
ACCTATCCTGCCCGGCTGACGCCGTTGGATACACCAAGGAAAGTCTACACGAACCCTTTGGCAAAATCCT
GTATATCGTGCGAAAAAGGATGGATATACCGAAAAAATCGCTATAATGACCCCGAAGCAGGGTTATGCAG
CGGAAAAGATCCGTCGACCCTTTCCGACGCTCACCGGGCTGGTTGCCCTCGCCGCTGGGCTGGCGGCCGT
CTATGGCCCTGCAAACGCGCCAGAAACGCCGTCGAAGCCGTGTGCGAGACACCGCGGCCGCCGGCGTTGT
GGATACCTCGCGGAAAACTTGGCCCTCACTGACAGATGAGGGGCGGACGTTGACACTTGAGGGGCCGACT
CACCCGGCGCGGCGTTGACAGATGAGGGGCAGGCTCGATTTCGGCCGGCGACGTGGAGCTGGCCAGCCTC
GCAAATCGGCGAAAACGCCTGATTTTACGCGAGTTTCCCACAGATGATGTGGACAAGCCTGGGGATAAGT
GCCCTGCGGTATTGACACTTGAGGGGCGCGACTACTGACAGATGAGGGGCGCGATCCTTGACACTTGAGG
GGCAGAGTGCTGACAGATGAGGGGCGCACCTATTGACATTTGAGGGGCTGTCCACAGGCAGAAAATCCAG
CATTTGCAAGGGTTTCCGCCCGTTTTTCGGCCACCGCTAACCTGTCTTTTAACCTGCTTTTAAACCAATA
TTTATAAACCTTGTTTTTAACCAGGGCTGCGCCCTGTGCGCGTGACCGCGCACGCCGAAGGGGGGTGCCC
CCCCTTCTCGAACCCTCCCGGCCCGCTAACGCGGGCCTCCCATCCCCCCAGGGGCTGCGCCCCTCGGCCG
CGAACGGCCTCACCCCAAAAATGGCAGCCAAGCTGACCCGCTAGGGACGTGAAGTCGATTCCTTCGATGG
TTAGCAATCAAAGACTCAGAGTGCTGTCTGGAGCGTGAATCTAACGGTACGTATCTCGATTGCTCGGTCG
CTATTCGCACTCCGCGAAAGTTCGTACCGCTCATTCACTAGGTTGCGAATCATGACCAAAATCCCTTAAC
GTGAGTTTTCGTTCCACTGAGCGTCAGACCCCGTAGAAAAGATCAAAGGATCTTCTTGAGATCCTTTTTT
TCTGCGCGTAATCTGCTGCTTGCAAACAAAAAAACCACCGCTACCAGCGGTGGTTTGTTTG
Features (pLannotate 1.2.2; 15 found; start..end, strand, type, name):
    724..779     +  promoter       tetR/tetA promoters: tetR; overlapping promoters for bacterial tetR and tetA
    827..889     +  CDS            ompA (fragment): OMPA_ECOLI - Also known as con From Escherichia coli (strain K12).
   1065..1493    +  rep_origin     f1 ori (sequence partly withheld): f1 bacteriophage origin of replication; arrow indicates direction of (+) strand synthesis
   1547..1651    +  promoter       AmpR promoter: bla
   1652..2511    +  CDS            AmpR (fragment): β-lactamase; bla; confers resistance to ampicillin, carbenicillin, and related antibiotics
   2519..3145    +  CDS            TetR: tetracycline repressor TetR; tetR; TetR binds to the tetracycline operator tetO to inhibit transcription. This inhibition can be relieved by adding tetracycline or doxycycline.
   3408..4199    -  CDS            SmR: aminoglycoside adenylyltransferase (Murphy, 1985); aadA; confers resistance to spectinomycin and streptomycin
   4206..4262    -  CDS            GmR (fragment): gentamycin acetyltransferase; aacC1; confers resistance to gentamycin
   4482..4634    -  CDS            tetR (fragment): TETR1_ECOLX - Experimental evidence at protein level: Swiss-Prot protein existence level 1. TetR is the repressor of the tetracycline resistance element; its N-terminal region forms a helix-turn-helix structure and binds DNA. Binding of tetracycline to TetR reduces the repressor affinity for the tetracycline resistance gene (tetA) promoter operator sites. From Escherichia coli.
   4654..5802    -  CDS            trfA: trans-acting replication protein that binds to and activates oriV
   5932..6036    -  CDS            traI (fragment): TRAI6_ECOLX - Experimental evidence at protein level: Swiss-Prot protein existence level 1. The initiation process of transfer DNA synthesis requires the interaction of at least three plasmid-specific components (TraH, I, and J) at the transfer origin resulting in the assembly of a specialised nucleoprotein complex - the relaxosome. Site- and strand-specific cleavage at the transfer origin is dependent on TraI and TraJ. From Escherichia coli.
   6074..6445    -  CDS            traJ: oriT-recognizing protein; traJ
   6478..6587    -  oriT           oriT: incP origin of transfer
   6740..7371    +  rep_origin     oriV: incP origin of replication
   7680..513     +  rep_origin     ori (across the origin): high-copy-number ColE1/pMB1/pBR322/pUC origin of replication
