>Addgene plasmid #128159 | pCAH01SpR | addgene full sequence | sequence record 248974 | Addgene NGS Result
GATCAAGAGCTACCAACTCTTTTTCCGAAGGTAACTGGCTTCAGCAGAGCGCAGATACCAAATACTGTTC
TTCTAGTGTAGCCGTAGTTAGGCCACCACTTCAAGAACTCTGTAGCACCGCCTACATACCTCGCTCTGCT
AATCCTGTTACCAGTGGCTGCTGCCAGTGGCGATAAGTCGTGTCTTACCGGGTTGGACTCAAGACGATAG
TTACCGGATAAGGCGCAGCGGTCGGGCTGAACGGGGGGTTCGTGCACACAGCCCAGCTTGGAGCGAACGA
CCTACACCGAACTGAGATACCTACAGCGTGAGCTATGAGAAAGCGCCACGCTTCCCGAAGGGAGAAAGGC
GGACAGGTATCCGGTAAGCGGCAGGGTCGGAACAGGAGAGCGCACGAGGGAGCTTCCAGGGGGAAACGCC
TGGTATCTTTATAGTCCTGTCGGGTTTCGCCACCTCTGACTTGAGCGTCGATTTTTGTGATGCTCGTCAG
GGGGGCGGAGCCTATGGAAAAACGCCAGCAACGCGGCCTTTTTACGGTTCCTGGCCTTTTGCTGGCCTTT
TGCTCACATGTTCTTTCCTGCGTTATCCCCTGATTCTGTGGATAACCGTATTACCGCCTTTGAGTGAGCT
GGGCCTTTTTACGGTTCCTGGCCTTTTGCTGGCCTTTTGCTCACATGACCCGACACCATCGAATGGCCAG
ATGATTAATTCCTAATTTTTGTTGACACTCTATCATTGATAGAGTTATTTTACCACTCCCTATCAGTGAT
AGAGAAAAGTGAAATGAATAGTTCGACAAAAATCTAGATAACGAGGGCAAAAAATGAAAAAGACAGCTAT
CGCGATTGCAGTGGCACTGGCTGGTTTCGCTACCGTAGCGCAGGCCTGAGACCAGAATTCGAGCTCGGTA
CCCGGGGATCCCTCGAGGTCGACCTGCAGGCAGCGCTTGGCGTCACCCGCAGTTCGGTGGTTAATAAGCT
TGACCTGTGAAGTGAAAAATGGCGCACATTGTGCGACATTTTTTTTGTCTGCCGTTTACCGCTACTGCGT
CACGGATCTCC
[124 nt withheld, positions 1062-1185]
C
[91 nt withheld, positions 1187-1277]
A
[49 nt withheld, positions 1279-1327]
CCTTTGACGTTGGAGTCCACGTTCTTT
[37 nt withheld, positions 1355-1391]
ACCCTATCTCGGTCTATTCTTTTGATTTATAAGGGATTTTGCCGATTTCGGCCTATTGGTTAAAAAATGA
GCTGATTTAACAAAAATTTAACGCGAATTTTAACAAAATATTAACGCTTACAATTTCAGGTGGCACTTTT
CGGGGAAATGTGCGCGGAACCCCTATTTGTTTATTTTTCTAAATACATTCAAATATGTATCCGCTCATGA
GACAATAACCCTGATAAATGCTTCAATAATATTGAAAAAGGAAGAGTATGAGTATTCAACATTTCCGTGT
CGCCCTTATTCCCTTTTTTGCGGCATTTTGCCTTCCTGTTTTTGCTCACCCAGAAACGCTGGTGAAAGTA
AAAGATGCTGAAGATCAGTTGGGTGCACGAGTGGGTTACATCGAACTGGATCTCAACAGCGGTAAGATCC
TTGAGAGTTTTCGCCCCGAAGAACGTTTTCCAATGATGAGCACTTTTAAAGTTCTGCTATGTGGCGCGGT
ATTATCCCGTATTGACGCCGGGCAAGAGCAACTCGGTCGCCGCATACACTATTCTCAGAATGACTTGGTT
GAGTACTCACCAGTCACAGAAAAGCATCTTACGGATGGCATGACAGTAAGAGAATTATGCAGTGCTGCCA
TAACCATGAGTGATAACACTGCGGCCAACTTACTTCTGACAACGATCGGAGGACCGAAGGAGCTAACCGC
TTTTTTGCACAACATGGGGGATCATGTAACTCGCCTTGATCGTTGGGAACCGGAGCTGAATGAAGCCATA
CCAAACGACGAGCGTGACACCACGATGCCTGTAGCAATGGCAACAACGTTGCGCAAACTATTAACTGGCG
AACTACTTACTCTAGCTTCCCGGCAACAATTGATAGACTGGATGGAGGCGGATAAAGTTGCAGGACCACT
TCTGCGCTCGGCCCTTCCGGCTGGCTGGTTTATTGCTGATAAATCTGGAGCCGGTGAGCGTGGCTCTCGC
GGTATCATTGCAGCACTGGGGCCAGATGGTAAGCCCTCCCGTATCGTAGTTATCTACACGACGGGGAGTC
AGGCAACTATGGATGAACGAAATAGACAGATCGCTGAGATAGGTGCCTCACTGATTAAGCATTGGTAGGA
ATTAATGATGTCTCGTTTAGATAAAAGTAAAGTGATTAACAGCGCATTAGAGCTGCTTAATGAGGTCGGA
ATCGAAGGTTTAACAACCCGTAAACTCGCCCAGAAGCTAGGTGTAGAGCAGCCTACATTGTATTGGCATG
TAAAAAATAAGCGGGCTTTGCTCGACGCCTTAGCCATTGAGATGTTAGATAGGCACCATACTCACTTTTG
CCCTTTAGAAGGGGAAAGCTGGCAAGATTTTTTACGTAATAACGCTAAAAGTTTTAGATGTGCTTTACTA
AGTCATCGCGATGGAGCAAAAGTACATTTAGGTACACGGCCTACAGAAAAACAGTATGAAACTCTCGAAA
ATCAATTAGCCTTTTTATGCCAACAAGGTTTTTCACTAGAGAATGCATTATATGCACTCAGCGCAGTGGG
GCATTTTACTTTAGGTTGCGTATTGGAAGATCAAGAGCATCAAGTCGCTAAAGAAGAAAGGGAAACACCT
ACTACTGATAGTATGCCGCCATTATTACGACAAGCTATCGAATTATTTGATCACCAAGGTGCAGAGCCAG
CCTTCTTATTCGGCCTTGAATTGATCATATGCGGATTAGAAAAACAACTTAAATGTGAAAGTGGGTCTTA
AAAGCAGCATAACCTTTTTCCGTGATGGTAACTTCACTAGTTTAAAAGGATCTAGGTGAAGATCCTTTTT
GATAATCTCATGACCAAAATCCCTTAACGTGAGTTTTCGTTCCACTGAGCGTCAGACCCCGTAGAAAATT
GTCGGGAAGATGCGTGATCTGATCCTTCAACTCAGCAAAAGTTCGATTTATTCAACAAAGCCGCCGTCCC
GTCAAGTCAGCGTAATGCTCTGCCAGTGTTACAACCAATTAACCAATTCTGATTTATTTGCCGACTACCT
TGGTGATCTCGCCTTTCACGTAGTGGACAAATTCTTCCAACTGATCTGCGCGCGAGGCCAAGCGATCTTC
TTCTTGTCCAAGATAAGCCTGTCTAGCTTCAAGTATGACGGGCTGATACTGGGCCGGCAGGCGCTCCATT
GCCCAGTCGGCAGCGACATCCTTCGGCGCGATTTTGCCGGTTACTGCGCTGTACCAAATGCGGGACAACG
TAAGCACTACATTTCGCTCATCGCCAGCCCAGTCGGGCGGCGAGTTCCATAGCGTTAAGGTTTCATTTAG
CGCCTCAAATAGATCCTGTTCAGGAACCGGATCAAAGAGTTCCTCCGCCGCTGGACCTACCAAGGCAACG
CTATGTTCTCTTGCTTTTGTCAGCAAGATAGCCAGATCAATGTCGATCGTGGCTGGCTCGAAGATACCTG
CAAGAATGTCATTGCGCTGCCATTCTCCAAATTGCAGTTCGCGCTTAGCTGGATAACGCCACGGAATGAT
GTCGTCGTGCACAACAATGGTGACTTCTACAGCGCGGAGAATCTCGCTCTCTCCAGGGGAAGCCGAAGTT
TCCAAAAGGTCGTTGATCAAAGCTCGCCGCGTTGTTTCATCAAGCCTTACGGTCACCGTAACCAGCAAAT
CAATATCACTGTGTGGCTTCAGGCCGCCATCCACTGCGGAGCCGTACAAATGTACGGCCAGCAACGTCGG
TTCGAGATGGCGCTCGATGACGCCAACTACCTCTGATAGTTGAGTCGATACTTCGGCGATCACCGCTTCC
CTCATGATGTTTAACTTTGTTTTAGGGCGACTGCCCTGCTGCGTAACATCGTTGCTGCTCCATAACATCA
AACATCGACCCACGGCGTAACGCGCTTGCTGCTTGGATGCCCGAGGCATAGACTGTACCCCAAAAAAACA
GTCATAACAAGCCATTAACACCCCTTGTATTACTGTTTATGTAAGCAGACAGTTTTATTGTTCATGATGA
TATATTTTTATCTTGTGCAATGTAACATCAGAGATTTTGAGACACAACGTGGCTTTCGACTTCCGGCAAG
CTATACGCGCCCTAGAATTGTCAATTTTAATCCTCTGTTTATCGGCAGTTCGTAGAGCGCGCCGTGCGTC
CCGAGCGATACTGAGCGAAGCAAGTGCGTCGAGCAGTGCCCGCTTGTTCCTGAAATGCCAGTAAAGCGCT
GGCTGCTGAACCCCCAGCCGGAACTGACCCCACAAGGCCCTAGCGTTTGCAATGCACCAGGTCATCATTG
ACCCAGGCGTGTTCCACCAGGCCGCTGCCTCGCAACTCTTCGCAGGCTTCGCCGACCTGCTCGCGCCACT
TCTTCACGCGGGTGGAATCCGATCCGCACATGAGGCGGAAGGTTTCCAGCTTGAGCGGGTACGGCTCCCG
GTGCGAGCTGAAATAGTCGAACATCCGTCGGGCCGTCGGCGACAGCTTGCGGTACTTCTCCCATATGAAT
TTCGTGTAGTGGTCGCCAGCAAACAGCACGACGATTTCCTCGTCGATCAGGACCTGGCAACGGGACGTTT
TCTTGCCACGGTCCAGGACGCGGAAGCGGTGCAGCAGCGACACCGATTCCAGGTGCCCAACGCGGTCGGA
CGTGAAGCCCATCGCCGTCGCCTGTAGGCGCGACAGGCATTCCTCGGCCTTCGTGTAATACCGGCCATTG
ATCGACCAGCCCAGGTCCTGGCAAAGCTCGTAGAACGTGAAGGTGATCGGCTCGCCGATAGGGGTGCGCT
TCGCGTACTCCAACACCTGCTGCCACACCAGTTCGTCATCGTCGGCCCGCAGCTCGACGCCGGTGTAGGT
GATCTTCACGTCCTTGTTGACGTGGAAAATGACCTTGTTTTGCAGCGCCTCGCGCGGGATTTTCTTGTTG
CGCGTGGTGAACAGGGCAGAGCGGGCCGTGTCGTTTGGCATCGCTCGCATCGTGTCCGGCCACGGCGCAA
TATCGAACAAGGAAAGCTGCATTTCCTTGATCTGCTGCTTCGTGTGTTTCAGCAACGCGGCCTGCTTGGC
CTCGCTGACCTGTTTTGCCAGGTCCTCGCCGGCGGTTTTTCGCTTCTTGGTCGTCATAGTTCCTCGCGTG
TCGATGGTCATCGACTTCGCCAAACCTGCCGCCTCCTGTTCGAGACGACGCGAACGCTCCACGGCGGCCG
ATGGCGCGGGCAGGGCAGGGGGAGCCAGTTGCACGCTGTCGCGCTCGATCTTGGCCGTAGCTTGCTGGAC
CATCGAGCCGACGGACTGGAAGGTTTCGCGGGGCGCACGCATGACGGTGCGGCTTGCGATGGTTTCGGCA
TCCTCGGCGGAAAACCCCGCGTCGATCAGTTCTTGCCTGTATGCCTTCCGGTCAAACGTCCGATTCATTC
ACCCTCCTTGCGGGATTGCCCCGACTCACGCCGGGGCAATGTGCCCTTATTCCTGATTTGACCCGCCTGG
TGCCTTGGTGTCCAGATAATCCACCTTATCGGCAATGAAGTCGGTCCCGTAGACCGTCTGGCCGTCCTTC
TCGTACTTGGTATTCCGAATCTTGCCCTGCACGAATACCAGCTCCGCGAAGTCGCTCTTCTTGATGGAGC
GCATGGGGACGTGCTTGGCAATCACGCGCACCCCCCGGCCGTTTTAGCGGCTAAAAAAGTCATGGCTCTG
CCCTCGGGCGGACCACGCCCATCATGACCTTGCCAAGCTCGTCCTGCTTCTCTTCGATCTTCGCCAGCAG
GGCGAGGATCGTGGCATCACCGAACCGCGCCGTGCGCGGGTCGTCGGTGAGCCAGAGTTTCAGCAGGCCG
CCCAGGCGGCCCAGGTCGCCATTGATGCGGGCCAGCTCGCGGACGTGCTCATAGTCCACGACGCCCGTGA
TTTTGTAGCCCTGGCCGACGGCCAGCAGGTAGGCCTACAGGCTCATGCCGGCCGCCGCCGCCTTTTCCTC
AATCGCTCTTCGTTCGTCTGGAAGGCAGTACACCTTGATAGGTGGGCTGCCCTTCCTGGTTGGCTTGGTT
TCATCAGCCATCCGCTTGCCCTCATCTGTTACGCCGGCGGTAGCCGGCCAGCCTCGCAGAGCAGGATTCC
CGTTGAGCACCGCCAGGTGCGAATAAGGGACAGTGAAGAAGGAACACCCGCTCGCGGGTGGGCCTACTTC
ACCTATCCTGCCCGGCTGACGCCGTTGGATACACCAAGGAAAGTCTACACGAACCCTTTGGCAAAATCCT
GTATATCGTGCGAAAAAGGATGGATATACCGAAAAAATCGCTATAATGACCCCGAAGCAGGGTTATGCAG
CGGAAAAGATCCGTCGACCCTTTCCGACGCTCACCGGGCTGGTTGCCCTCGCCGCTGGGCTGGCGGCCGT
CTATGGCCCTGCAAACGCGCCAGAAACGCCGTCGAAGCCGTGTGCGAGACACCGCGGCCGCCGGCGTTGT
GGATACCTCGCGGAAAACTTGGCCCTCACTGACAGATGAGGGGCGGACGTTGACACTTGAGGGGCCGACT
CACCCGGCGCGGCGTTGACAGATGAGGGGCAGGCTCGATTTCGGCCGGCGACGTGGAGCTGGCCAGCCTC
GCAAATCGGCGAAAACGCCTGATTTTACGCGAGTTTCCCACAGATGATGTGGACAAGCCTGGGGATAAGT
GCCCTGCGGTATTGACACTTGAGGGGCGCGACTACTGACAGATGAGGGGCGCGATCCTTGACACTTGAGG
GGCAGAGTGCTGACAGATGAGGGGCGCACCTATTGACATTTGAGGGGCTGTCCACAGGCAGAAAATCCAG
CATTTGCAAGGGTTTCCGCCCGTTTTTCGGCCACCGCTAACCTGTCTTTTAACCTGCTTTTAAACCAATA
TTTATAAACCTTGTTTTTAACCAGGGCTGCGCCCTGTGCGCGTGACCGCGCACGCCGAAGGGGGGTGCCC
CCCCTTCTCGAACCCTCCCGGCCCGCTAACGCGGGCCTCCCATCCCCCCAGGGGCTGCGCCCCTCGGCCG
CGAACGGCCTCACCCCAAAAATGGCAGCCAAGCTGACCCGCTAGGGACGTGAAGTCGATTCCTTCGATGG
TTAGCAATCAAAGACTCAGAGTGCTGTCTGGAGCGTGAATCTAACGGTACGTATCTCGATTGCTCGGTCG
CTATTCGCACTCTGCGAAAGTTCGTACCGCTCATTCACTAGGTTGCGAATCATGACCAAAATCCCTTAAC
GTGAGTTTTCGTTCCACTGAGCGTCAGACCCCGTAGAAAAGATCAAAGGATCTTCTTGAGATCCTTTTTT
TCTGCGCGTAATCTGCTGCTTGCAAACAAAAAAACCACCGCTACCAGCGGTGGTTTGTTTGCCG
Features (pLannotate 1.2.2; 15 found; start..end, strand, type, name):
    721..776     +  promoter       tetR/tetA promoters: tetR; overlapping promoters for bacterial tetR and tetA
    824..886     +  CDS            ompA (fragment): OMPA_ECOLI - Also known as con From Escherichia coli (strain K12).
   1062..1490    +  rep_origin     f1 ori (sequence partly withheld): f1 bacteriophage origin of replication; arrow indicates direction of (+) strand synthesis
   1544..1648    +  promoter       AmpR promoter: bla
   1649..2508    +  CDS            AmpR (fragment): β-lactamase; bla; confers resistance to ampicillin, carbenicillin, and related antibiotics
   2516..3142    +  CDS            TetR: tetracycline repressor TetR; tetR; TetR binds to the tetracycline operator tetO to inhibit transcription. This inhibition can be relieved by adding tetracycline or doxycycline.
   3405..4196    -  CDS            SmR: aminoglycoside adenylyltransferase (Murphy, 1985); aadA; confers resistance to spectinomycin and streptomycin
   4203..4259    -  CDS            GmR (fragment): gentamycin acetyltransferase; aacC1; confers resistance to gentamycin
   4479..4631    -  CDS            tetR (fragment): TETR1_ECOLX - Experimental evidence at protein level: Swiss-Prot protein existence level 1. TetR is the repressor of the tetracycline resistance element; its N-terminal region forms a helix-turn-helix structure and binds DNA. Binding of tetracycline to TetR reduces the repressor affinity for the tetracycline resistance gene (tetA) promoter operator sites. From Escherichia coli.
   4651..5799    -  CDS            trfA: trans-acting replication protein that binds to and activates oriV
   5929..6033    -  CDS            traI (fragment): TRAI6_ECOLX - Experimental evidence at protein level: Swiss-Prot protein existence level 1. The initiation process of transfer DNA synthesis requires the interaction of at least three plasmid-specific components (TraH, I, and J) at the transfer origin resulting in the assembly of a specialised nucleoprotein complex - the relaxosome. Site- and strand-specific cleavage at the transfer origin is dependent on TraI and TraJ. From Escherichia coli.
   6071..6442    -  CDS            traJ: oriT-recognizing protein; traJ
   6475..6584    -  oriT           oriT: incP origin of transfer
   6737..7368    +  rep_origin     oriV: incP origin of replication
   7677..510     +  rep_origin     ori (across the origin): high-copy-number ColE1/pMB1/pBR322/pUC origin of replication
