[The description below was written by a language model from this plasmid's Addgene catalogue record and pLannotate feature annotations shown in this document.]
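Description:
pCAH01SpR is an empty bacterial expression backbone derived from pCAH01, in which the kanamycin resistance coding sequence (recorded as ahp) was swapped by Gibson assembly for aadA, the aminoglycoside adenylyltransferase that confers spectinomycin and streptomycin resistance. Both the depositor sequence and the repository's sequencing result are 7,755 nt, slightly larger than the nominal backbone size in the catalogue, and they give the same feature set offset by only a few bases. The plasmid carries two replication systems. One is a high-copy ColE1/pUC-type origin for maintenance in E. coli cloning strains. The other is the IncP broad-host-range module, consisting of oriV and its trans-acting initiator trfA. An IncP oriT with traJ and a traI fragment allows the plasmid to be mobilised by conjugation when the remaining transfer functions are supplied by a donor strain. An f1 origin is also annotated. The record lists spectinomycin as the selection, but a bla promoter and a nearly full-length β-lactamase annotation are also present. Short gentamicin acetyltransferase and tetR fragments appear to be leftovers from earlier construction.

The expression cassette uses the tetracycline-responsive tetR/tetA promoter region (Ptet), with a full-length TetR repressor encoded elsewhere on the plasmid. Transcription is therefore held off until a tetracycline-class inducer releases TetR from its operator. A short ompA fragment lies just downstream of the promoter; its role is not stated in the record. No gene of interest is inserted. The associated publication describes a CRISPR/Cas9 gene editing system for the methanotroph Methylococcus capsulatus. This fits use of the vector as a conjugatable, inducible expression platform in that organism, offering a selectable marker alternative to the kanamycin-resistant parent.
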