Addgene plasmid #128159: pCAH01SpR
Purpose: (Empty Backbone) pCAH01 derivative (Ptet inducible promoter) with ahp (kanamycin resistance) CDS replaced with the aadA (streptomycin/spectinomycin resistance) CDS
Depositing lab: Calvin Henard. Depositing organization: National Laboratory of the Rockies (NLR). Publication: Development of a CRISPR/Cas9 System for Methylococcus capsulatus In Vivo Gene Editing. Tapscott T, Guarnieri MT, Henard CA. Appl Environ Microbiol. 2019 May 16;85(11). pii: AEM.00340-19. doi: 10.1128/AEM.00340-19. Print 2019 Jun 1. PubMed 30926729.
Backbone
  Vector backbone: pCAH01
  Backbone size (bp): 7600
  Modifications to backbone: The ahp CDS was replaced with the aadA CDS via Gibson cloning.
  Vector type: Bacterial Expression
  Promoter: Ptet
Growth in bacteria
  Bacterial resistance: Spectinomycin, 50 μg/mL
  Growth temperature: 37°C
  Growth strain: DH5alpha
  Copy number: Unknown
Gene/Insert
  Cloning method: Gibson Cloning
Terms and licenses: Academic/Nonprofit Terms; Industry Terms: Not Available to Industry
How to cite: pCAH01SpR was a gift from Calvin Henard (Addgene plasmid # 128159 ; http://n2t.net/addgene:128159 ; RRID:Addgene_128159)
